Addgene plasmid #113693: pJEP316-pAAV-U6SaCas9gRNA(SapI)-pA Empty Cassette
Purpose: U6 driven SaCas9 gRNA expression cassette without a gRNA. SapI can be used to clone in gRNAs.
Depositing lab: Jonathan Ploski. Depositing organization: University of Texas at Dallas. Publication: The Development of an AAV-Based CRISPR SaCas9 Genome Editing System That Can Be Delivered to Neurons in vivo and Regulated via Doxycycline and Cre-Recombinase. Kumar N, Stanford W, de Solis C, Aradhana, Abraham ND, Dao TJ, Thaseen S, Sairavi A, Gonzalez CU, Ploski JE. Front Mol Neurosci. 2018 Nov 13;11:413. doi: 10.3389/fnmol.2018.00413. eCollection 2018. PubMed 30483052.
Backbone
  Vector backbone: AAV
  Backbone manufacturer: Alligent Technologies
  Total vector size (bp): 3825
  Vector type: AAV, CRISPR
Growth in bacteria
  Bacterial resistance: Ampicillin, 100 μg/mL
  Growth temperature: 37°C
  Growth strain: NEB Stable
  Copy number: High Copy
Gene/Insert
  Gene/Insert name: SaCas9 gRNA Cassete
  Species: Synthetic
  Insert size (bp): 76
Resource information
  A portion of this plasmid was derived from a plasmid made by: pX601-AAV-CMV::NLS-SaCas9-NLS-3xHA-bGHpA;U6::BsaI-sgRNA from Feng Zhang plasmid #61591
Terms and licenses: Academic/Nonprofit Terms; Industry Terms: Not Available to Industry
How to cite: pJEP316-pAAV-U6SaCas9gRNA(SapI)-pA Empty Cassette was a gift from Jonathan Ploski (Addgene plasmid # 113693 ; http://n2t.net/addgene:113693 ; RRID:Addgene_113693)
