[The description below was written by a language model from this plasmid's Addgene catalogue record, the feature table of its GenBank file and pLannotate feature annotations shown in this document.]
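Description:
pJEP316-pAAV-U6SaCas9gRNA(SapI)-pA Empty Cassette is a small (about 3.8 kb) AAV transfer plasmid that serves as an entry vector for expressing guide RNAs compatible with Staphylococcus aureus Cas9. It is maintained in E. coli through a high-copy ColE1/pUC-type origin and selected with ampicillin via the bla gene and its own promoter. The backbone also carries an f1/M13 phage origin. The record lists a recombination-deficient cloning strain for propagation, consistent with the need to keep the repeat-rich AAV2 inverted terminal repeats intact.

Between the two AAV2 ITRs, which define the segment that is replicated and packaged into AAV particles, sits a human U6 RNA polymerase III promoter followed by a short gap and then the 76 bp SaCas9 gRNA scaffold. No spacer sequence is present. According to the catalogue entry, SapI is used to clone a targeting sequence, which from the layout would sit between the promoter and the scaffold so that U6 transcribes a complete single guide RNA. Downstream lie a short multiple-cloning-site remnant and a human growth hormone polyadenylation signal, with no Pol II promoter or coding sequence annotated ahead of it, hence the "empty cassette" designation. The plasmid does not encode Cas9, so the nuclease must be supplied from a separate construct. The gRNA cassette was derived in part from an existing AAV SaCas9/sgRNA vector, and the associated work describes an AAV-based SaCas9 genome editing system for delivery to neurons in vivo.

The two sequence records differ by 11 bp (3,814 versus 3,825), apparently reflecting how completely the left ITR is represented, but they otherwise show the same feature order.
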