LOCUS       Exported 3814 bp ds-DNA circular SYN 12-MAY-2021
DEFINITION  U6 driven SaCas9 gRNA expression cassette without a gRNA. SapI can
            be used to clone in gRNAs..
ACCESSION   .
VERSION     .
KEYWORDS    pJEP316-pAAV-U6SaCas9gRNA(SapI)-pA Empty Cassette
SOURCE      synthetic DNA construct
  ORGANISM  synthetic DNA construct
REFERENCE   1 (bases 1 to 3814)
  AUTHORS   Kumar N, Stanford W, Aradhana CS, Abraham ND, Dao TJ, Thaseen S,
            Sairavi A, Gonzalez CU, Ploski JE.
  TITLE     The Development of an AAV-Based CRISPR SaCas9 Genome Editing System
            That Can Be Delivered to Neurons in vivo and Regulated via
            Doxycycline and Cre-Recombinase.
  JOURNAL   Front. Mol. Neurosci. (2018) 13
REFERENCE   2 (bases 1 to 3814)
  AUTHORS   .
  TITLE     Direct Submission
  JOURNAL   Exported May 12, 2021 from SnapGene Server 1.1.58
            http://www.snapgene.com
FEATURES             Location/Qualifiers
     source          1..3814
                     /organism="synthetic DNA construct"
                     /mol_type="other DNA"
     repeat_region   1..130
                     /label=AAV2 ITR (alternate)
                     /note="Functional equivalent of wild-type AAV2 ITR"
     promoter        145..385
                     /label=U6 promoter
                     /note="RNA polymerase III promoter for human U6 snRNA"
     primer_bind     145..165
                     /label=hU6-F
                     /note="Human U6 promoter, forward primer"
     primer_bind     316..335
                     /label=LKO.1 5'
                     /note="Human U6 promoter, forward primer"
     misc_RNA        412..487
                     /label=Sa gRNA scaffold
                     /note="guide RNA scaffold for the Staphylococcus aureus
                     CRISPR/Cas9 system"
     polyA_signal    561..1037
                     /label=hGH poly(A) signal
                     /note="human growth hormone polyadenylation signal"
     primer_bind     complement(760..779)
                     /label=hGH-PA-R
                     /note="Human growth hormone terminator, reverse primer"
     repeat_region   1077..1217
                     /label=AAV2 ITR
                     /note="inverted terminal repeat of adeno-associated virus
                     serotype 2"
     repeat_region   1077..1206
                     /label=AAV2 ITR
     rep_origin      1292..1747
                     /direction=RIGHT
                     /label=f1 ori
                     /note="f1 bacteriophage origin of replication; arrow
                     indicates direction of (+) strand synthesis"
     primer_bind     complement(1379..1398)
                     /label=F1ori-R
                     /note="F1 origin, reverse primer"
     primer_bind     1589..1610
                     /label=F1ori-F
                     /note="F1 origin, forward primer"
     primer_bind     complement(1764..1783)
                     /label=pRS-marker
                     /note="pRS vectors, use to sequence yeast selectable
                     marker"
     primer_bind     1883..1905
                     /label=pGEX 3'
                     /note="pGEX vectors, reverse primer"
     primer_bind     complement(1943..1961)
                     /label=pBRforEco
                     /note="pBR322 vectors, upsteam of EcoRI site, forward
                     primer"
     promoter        2029..2133
                     /gene="bla"
                     /label=AmpR promoter
     CDS             2134..2994
                     /codon_start=1
                     /gene="bla"
                     /product="beta-lactamase"
                     /label=AmpR
                     /note="confers resistance to ampicillin, carbenicillin, and
                     related antibiotics"
                     /translation="MSIQHFRVALIPFFAAFCLPVFAHPETLVKVKDAEDQLGARVGYI
                     ELDLNSGKILESFRPEERFPMMSTFKVLLCGAVLSRIDAGQEQLGRRIHYSQNDLVEYS
                     PVTEKHLTDGMTVRELCSAAITMSDNTAANLLLTTIGGPKELTAFLHNMGDHVTRLDRW
                     EPELNEAIPNDERDTTMPVAMATTLRKLLTGELLTLASRQQLIDWMEADKVAGPLLRSA
                     LPAGWFIADKSGAGERGSRGIIAALGPDGKPSRIVVIYTTGSQATMDERNRQIAEIGAS
                     LIKHW"
     primer_bind     complement(2352..2371)
                     /label=Amp-R
                     /note="Ampicillin resistance gene, reverse primer"
     rep_origin      3165..3753
                     /direction=RIGHT
                     /label=ori
                     /note="high-copy-number ColE1/pMB1/pBR322/pUC origin of
                     replication"
     primer_bind     3654..3673
                     /label=pBR322ori-F
                     /note="pBR322 origin, forward primer"
ORIGIN
        1 cctgcaggca gctgcgcgct cgctcgctca ctgaggccgc ccgggcgtcg ggcgaccttt
       61 ggtcgcccgg cctcagtgag cgagcgagcg cgcagagagg gagtggccaa ctccatcact
      121 aggggttcct gcggccgcac gcgtgagggc ctatttccca tgattccttc atatttgcat
      181 atacgataca aggctgttag agagataatt ggaattaatt tgactgtaaa cacaaagata
      241 ttagtacaaa atacgtgacg tagaaagtaa taatttcttg ggtagtttgc agttttaaaa
      301 ttatgtttta aaatggacta tcatatgctt accgtaactt gaaagtattt cgatttcttg
      361 gctttatata tcttgtggaa aggacgaaac accggaagag cgagctcttc tgttttagta
      421 ctctggaaac agaatctact aaaacaaggc aaaatgccgt gtttatctcg tcaacttgtt
      481 ggcgagattt ttaccggtcc atggactagt tctagtcgat atcaagctta tcgataccga
      541 gcgctgctcg agagatctac gggtggcatc cctgtgaccc ctccccagtg cctctcctgg
      601 ccctggaagt tgccactcca gtgcccacca gccttgtcct aataaaatta agttgcatca
      661 ttttgtctga ctaggtgtcc ttctataata ttatggggtg gaggggggtg gtatggagca
      721 aggggcaagt tgggaagaca acctgtaggg cctgcggggt ctattgggaa ccaagctgga
      781 gtgcagtggc acaatcttgg ctcactgcaa tctccgcctc ctgggttcaa gcgattctcc
      841 tgcctcagcc tcccgagttg ttgggattcc aggcatgcat gaccaggctc agctaatttt
      901 tgtttttttg gtagagacgg ggtttcacca tattggccag gctggtctcc aactcctaat
      961 ctcaggtgat ctacccacct tggcctccca aattgctggg attacaggcg tgaaccactg
     1021 ctcccttccc tgtccttctg attttgtagg taaccacgtg cggaccgagc ggccgcagga
     1081 acccctagtg atggagttgg ccactccctc tctgcgcgct cgctcgctca ctgaggccgg
     1141 gcgaccaaag gtcgcccgac gcccgggctt tgcccgggcg gcctcagtga gcgagcgagc
     1201 gcgcagctgc ctgcaggggc gcctgatgcg gtattttctc cttacgcatc tgtgcggtat
     1261 ttcacaccgc atannnnnnn nnnnnnnnnn nnnnnnnnnn nnnnnnnnnn nnnnnnnnnn
     1321 nnnnnnnnnn nnnnnnnnnn nnnnnnnnnn nnnnnnnnnn nnnnnnnntn nnnnnnnnnn
     1381 nnnnnnnnnn nnnnnnnnnn nnnnnnnnnn nnnnncnnnn nnnnnnnnnn nnnnnnnnnn
     1441 nnnnnnnnnn nnnnnnnnnn nnnnnnnnnn nnnnnnnnnn nnnnnnnnnn nnnnnnnnnn
     1501 nnnnnnnnnn nnnnnnnnnn nnnnnnnnnn nnnnnnnnnn nnnnnnnnnn nnnnnnncct
     1561 ttgacgttgg agtccacgtt ctttaatagt ggactcttgt tccaaactgg aacaacactc
     1621 aactctatct cgggctattc ttttgattta taagggattt tgccgatttc ggtctattgg
     1681 ttaaaaaatg agctgattta acaaaaattt aacgcgaatt ttaacaaaat attaacgttt
     1741 acaattttat ggtgcactct cagtacaatc tgctctgatg ccgcatagtt aagccagccc
     1801 cgacacccgc caacacccgc tgacgcgccc tgacgggctt gtctgctccc ggcatccgct
     1861 tacagacaag ctgtgaccgt ctccgggagc tgcatgtgtc agaggttttc accgtcatca
     1921 ccgaaacgcg cgagacgaaa gggcctcgtg atacgcctat ttttataggt taatgtcatg
     1981 ataataatgg tttcttagac gtcaggtggc acttttcggg gaaatgtgcg cggaacccct
     2041 atttgtttat ttttctaaat acattcaaat atgtatccgc tcatgagaca ataaccctga
     2101 taaatgcttc aataatattg aaaaaggaag agtatgagta ttcaacattt ccgtgtcgcc
     2161 cttattccct tttttgcggc attttgcctt cctgtttttg ctcacccaga aacgctggtg
     2221 aaagtaaaag atgctgaaga tcagttgggt gcacgagtgg gttacatcga actggatctc
     2281 aacagcggta agatccttga gagttttcgc cccgaagaac gttttccaat gatgagcact
     2341 tttaaagttc tgctatgtgg cgcggtatta tcccgtattg acgccgggca agagcaactc
     2401 ggtcgccgca tacactattc tcagaatgac ttggttgagt actcaccagt cacagaaaag
     2461 catcttacgg atggcatgac agtaagagaa ttatgcagtg ctgccataac catgagtgat
     2521 aacactgcgg ccaacttact tctgacaacg atcggaggac cgaaggagct aaccgctttt
     2581 ttgcacaaca tgggggatca tgtaactcgc cttgatcgtt gggaaccgga gctgaatgaa
     2641 gccataccaa acgacgagcg tgacaccacg atgcctgtag caatggcaac aacgttgcgc
     2701 aaactattaa ctggcgaact acttactcta gcttcccggc aacaattaat agactggatg
     2761 gaggcggata aagttgcagg accacttctg cgctcggccc ttccggctgg ctggtttatt
     2821 gctgataaat ctggagccgg tgagcgtggg tctcgcggta tcattgcagc actggggcca
     2881 gatggtaagc cctcccgtat cgtagttatc tacacgacgg ggagtcaggc aactatggat
     2941 gaacgaaata gacagatcgc tgagataggt gcctcactga ttaagcattg gtaactgtca
     3001 gaccaagttt actcatatat actttagatt gatttaaaac ttcattttta atttaaaagg
     3061 atctaggtga agatcctttt tgataatctc atgaccaaaa tcccttaacg tgagttttcg
     3121 ttccactgag cgtcagaccc cgtagaaaag atcaaaggat cttcttgaga tccttttttt
     3181 ctgcgcgtaa tctgctgctt gcaaacaaaa aaaccaccgc taccagcggt ggtttgtttg
     3241 ccggatcaag agctaccaac tctttttccg aaggtaactg gcttcagcag agcgcagata
     3301 ccaaatactg ttcttctagt gtagccgtag ttaggccacc acttcaagaa ctctgtagca
     3361 ccgcctacat acctcgctct gctaatcctg ttaccagtgg ctgctgccag tggcgataag
     3421 tcgtgtctta ccgggttgga ctcaagacga tagttaccgg ataaggcgca gcggtcgggc
     3481 tgaacggggg gttcgtgcac acagcccagc ttggagcgaa cgacctacac cgaactgaga
     3541 tacctacagc gtgagctatg agaaagcgcc acgcttcccg aagggagaaa ggcggacagg
     3601 tatccggtaa gcggcagggt cggaacagga gagcgcacga gggagcttcc agggggaaac
     3661 gcctggtatc tttatagtcc tgtcgggttt cgccacctct gacttgagcg tcgatttttg
     3721 tgatgctcgt caggggggcg gagcctatgg aaaaacgcca gcaacgcggc ctttttacgg
     3781 ttcctggcct tttgctggcc ttttgctcac atgt
//
