Features (pLannotate 1.2.2; 13 found; start..end, strand, type, name):
      1..141     -  repeat_region  AAV2 ITR: inverted terminal repeat of adeno-associated virus serotype 2 inverted
    156..396     +  promoter       U6 promoter: RNA polymerase III promoter for human U6 snRNA
    423..498     +  misc_RNA       Sa gRNA scaffold: guide RNA scaffold for the Staphylococcus aureus CRISPR/Cas9 system
    527..550     +  misc_feature   MCS (fragment): pBluescript multiple cloning site
    572..1048    +  polyA_signal   hGH poly(A) signal: human growth hormone polyadenylation signal
   1088..1228    +  repeat_region  AAV2 ITR: inverted terminal repeat of adeno-associated virus serotype 2 inverted
   1233..1284    -  misc_feature   bom (fragment): basis of mobility region from pBR322
   1303..1683    +  rep_origin     M13 ori (sequence partly withheld): M13 bacteriophage origin of replication; arrow indicates direction of (+) strand synthesis
   1759..1808    -  misc_feature   bom (fragment): basis of mobility region from pBR322
   1910..1945    -  CDS            rop (fragment): Rop protein, which maintains plasmids at low copy number; rop
   2040..2144    +  promoter       AmpR promoter: bla
   2145..3005    +  CDS            AmpR: β-lactamase; bla; confers resistance to ampicillin, carbenicillin, and related antibiotics
   3176..3764    +  rep_origin     ori: high-copy-number ColE1/pMB1/pBR322/pUC origin of replication
>Addgene plasmid #113693 | pJEP316-pAAV-U6SaCas9gRNA(SapI)-pA Empty Cassette | depositor full sequence | sequence record 214987 | pJEP316-pAAV-U6SaCas9gRNA(SapI)-pA  Empty Cassette sequence 3825 bps
CCTGCAGGCAGCTGCGCGCTCGCTCGCTCACTGAGGCCGCCCGGGCAAAGCCCGGGCGTCGGGCGACCTT
TGGTCGCCCGGCCTCAGTGAGCGAGCGAGCGCGCAGAGAGGGAGTGGCCAACTCCATCACTAGGGGTTCC
TGCGGCCGCACGCGTGAGGGCCTATTTCCCATGATTCCTTCATATTTGCATATACGATACAAGGCTGTTA
GAGAGATAATTGGAATTAATTTGACTGTAAACACAAAGATATTAGTACAAAATACGTGACGTAGAAAGTA
ATAATTTCTTGGGTAGTTTGCAGTTTTAAAATTATGTTTTAAAATGGACTATCATATGCTTACCGTAACT
TGAAAGTATTTCGATTTCTTGGCTTTATATATCTTGTGGAAAGGACGAAACACCGGAAGAGCGAGCTCTT
CTGTTTTAGTACTCTGGAAACAGAATCTACTAAAACAAGGCAAAATGCCGTGTTTATCTCGTCAACTTGT
TGGCGAGATTTTTACCGGTCCATGGACTAGTTCTAGTCGATATCAAGCTTATCGATACCGAGCGCTGCTC
GAGAGATCTACGGGTGGCATCCCTGTGACCCCTCCCCAGTGCCTCTCCTGGCCCTGGAAGTTGCCACTCC
AGTGCCCACCAGCCTTGTCCTAATAAAATTAAGTTGCATCATTTTGTCTGACTAGGTGTCCTTCTATAAT
ATTATGGGGTGGAGGGGGGTGGTATGGAGCAAGGGGCAAGTTGGGAAGACAACCTGTAGGGCCTGCGGGG
TCTATTGGGAACCAAGCTGGAGTGCAGTGGCACAATCTTGGCTCACTGCAATCTCCGCCTCCTGGGTTCA
AGCGATTCTCCTGCCTCAGCCTCCCGAGTTGTTGGGATTCCAGGCATGCATGACCAGGCTCAGCTAATTT
TTGTTTTTTTGGTAGAGACGGGGTTTCACCATATTGGCCAGGCTGGTCTCCAACTCCTAATCTCAGGTGA
TCTACCCACCTTGGCCTCCCAAATTGCTGGGATTACAGGCGTGAACCACTGCTCCCTTCCCTGTCCTTCT
GATTTTGTAGGTAACCACGTGCGGACCGAGCGGCCGCAGGAACCCCTAGTGATGGAGTTGGCCACTCCCT
CTCTGCGCGCTCGCTCGCTCACTGAGGCCGGGCGACCAAAGGTCGCCCGACGCCCGGGCTTTGCCCGGGC
GGCCTCAGTGAGCGAGCGAGCGCGCAGCTGCCTGCAGGGGCGCCTGATGCGGTATTTTCTCCTTACGCAT
CTGTGCGGTATTTCACACCGCATA
[142 nt withheld, positions 1285-1426]
C
[141 nt withheld, positions 1428-1568]
CCTTTGACGTTGGAGTCCACGTTCTTTAATAGTGGACTCTTGTTCCAAACTGGAACAACACTCAACCCTA
TCTCGGGCTATTCTTTTGATTTATAAGGGATTTTGCCGATTTCGGCCTATTGGTTAAAAAATGAGCTGAT
TTAACAAAAATTTAACGCGAATTTTAACAAAATATTAACGTTTACAATTTTATGGTGCACTCTCAGTACA
ATCTGCTCTGATGCCGCATAGTTAAGCCAGCCCCGACACCCGCCAACACCCGCTGACGCGCCCTGACGGG
CTTGTCTGCTCCCGGCATCCGCTTACAGACAAGCTGTGACCGTCTCCGGGAGCTGCATGTGTCAGAGGTT
TTCACCGTCATCACCGAAACGCGCGAGACGAAAGGGCCTCGTGATACGCCTATTTTTATAGGTTAATGTC
ATGATAATAATGGTTTCTTAGACGTCAGGTGGCACTTTTCGGGGAAATGTGCGCGGAACCCCTATTTGTT
TATTTTTCTAAATACATTCAAATATGTATCCGCTCATGAGACAATAACCCTGATAAATGCTTCAATAATA
TTGAAAAAGGAAGAGTATGAGTATTCAACATTTCCGTGTCGCCCTTATTCCCTTTTTTGCGGCATTTTGC
CTTCCTGTTTTTGCTCACCCAGAAACGCTGGTGAAAGTAAAAGATGCTGAAGATCAGTTGGGTGCACGAG
TGGGTTACATCGAACTGGATCTCAACAGCGGTAAGATCCTTGAGAGTTTTCGCCCCGAAGAACGTTTTCC
AATGATGAGCACTTTTAAAGTTCTGCTATGTGGCGCGGTATTATCCCGTATTGACGCCGGGCAAGAGCAA
CTCGGTCGCCGCATACACTATTCTCAGAATGACTTGGTTGAGTACTCACCAGTCACAGAAAAGCATCTTA
CGGATGGCATGACAGTAAGAGAATTATGCAGTGCTGCCATAACCATGAGTGATAACACTGCGGCCAACTT
ACTTCTGACAACGATCGGAGGACCGAAGGAGCTAACCGCTTTTTTGCACAACATGGGGGATCATGTAACT
CGCCTTGATCGTTGGGAACCGGAGCTGAATGAAGCCATACCAAACGACGAGCGTGACACCACGATGCCTG
TAGCAATGGCAACAACGTTGCGCAAACTATTAACTGGCGAACTACTTACTCTAGCTTCCCGGCAACAATT
AATAGACTGGATGGAGGCGGATAAAGTTGCAGGACCACTTCTGCGCTCGGCCCTTCCGGCTGGCTGGTTT
ATTGCTGATAAATCTGGAGCCGGTGAGCGTGGGTCTCGCGGTATCATTGCAGCACTGGGGCCAGATGGTA
AGCCCTCCCGTATCGTAGTTATCTACACGACGGGGAGTCAGGCAACTATGGATGAACGAAATAGACAGAT
CGCTGAGATAGGTGCCTCACTGATTAAGCATTGGTAACTGTCAGACCAAGTTTACTCATATATACTTTAG
ATTGATTTAAAACTTCATTTTTAATTTAAAAGGATCTAGGTGAAGATCCTTTTTGATAATCTCATGACCA
AAATCCCTTAACGTGAGTTTTCGTTCCACTGAGCGTCAGACCCCGTAGAAAAGATCAAAGGATCTTCTTG
AGATCCTTTTTTTCTGCGCGTAATCTGCTGCTTGCAAACAAAAAAACCACCGCTACCAGCGGTGGTTTGT
TTGCCGGATCAAGAGCTACCAACTCTTTTTCCGAAGGTAACTGGCTTCAGCAGAGCGCAGATACCAAATA
CTGTCCTTCTAGTGTAGCCGTAGTTAGGCCACCACTTCAAGAACTCTGTAGCACCGCCTACATACCTCGC
TCTGCTAATCCTGTTACCAGTGGCTGCTGCCAGTGGCGATAAGTCGTGTCTTACCGGGTTGGACTCAAGA
CGATAGTTACCGGATAAGGCGCAGCGGTCGGGCTGAACGGGGGGTTCGTGCACACAGCCCAGCTTGGAGC
GAACGACCTACACCGAACTGAGATACCTACAGCGTGAGCTATGAGAAAGCGCCACGCTTCCCGAAGGGAG
AAAGGCGGACAGGTATCCGGTAAGCGGCAGGGTCGGAACAGGAGAGCGCACGAGGGAGCTTCCAGGGGGA
AACGCCTGGTATCTTTATAGTCCTGTCGGGTTTCGCCACCTCTGACTTGAGCGTCGATTTTTGTGATGCT
CGTCAGGGGGGCGGAGCCTATGGAAAAACGCCAGCAACGCGGCCTTTTTACGGTTCCTGGCCTTTTGCTG
GCCTTTTGCTCACATGT
